>Addgene plasmid #61420 | pOPINK-OTUB1 (full-length, aa 1-271) | depositor full sequence | sequence record 100034 | pOPINK-OTUB1 (full-length, aa 1-271) sequence 6783 bps
TGGCGAATGGG
[124 nt withheld, positions 12-135]
C
[91 nt withheld, positions 137-227]
A
[49 nt withheld, positions 229-277]
CCTTTGACGTTGGAGTCCACGTTCTTT
[37 nt withheld, positions 305-341]
ACCCTATCTCGGTCTATTCTTTTGATTTATAAGGGATTTTGCCGATTTCGGCCTATTGGTTAAAAAATGA
GCTGATTTAACAAAAATTTAACGCGAATTTTAACAAAATATTAACGTTTACAATTTCAGGTGGCACTTTT
CGGGGAAATGTGCGCGGAACCCCTATTTGTTTATTTTTCTAAATACATTCAAATATGTATCCGCTCATGA
ATTAATTCTTAGAAAAACTCATCGAGCATCAAATGAAACTGCAATTTATTCATATCAGGATTATCAATAC
CATATTTTTGAAAAAGCCGTTTCTGTAATGAAGGAGAAAACTCACCGAGGCAGTTCCATAGGATGGCAAG
ATCCTGGTATCGGTCTGCGATTCCGACTCGTCCAACATCAATACAACCTATTAATTTCCCCTCGTCAAAA
ATAAGGTTATCAAGTGAGAAATCACCATGAGTGACGACTGAATCCGGTGAGAATGGCAAAAGTTTATGCA
TTTCTTTCCAGACTTGTTCAACAGGCCAGCCATTACGCTCGTCATCAAAATCACTCGCATCAACCAAACC
GTTATTCATTCGTGATTGCGCCTGAGCGAGACGAAATACGCGATCGCTGTTAAAAGGACAATTACAAACA
GGAATCGAATGCAACCGGCGCAGGAACACTGCCAGCGCATCAACAATATTTTCACCTGAATCAGGATATT
CTTCTAATACCTGGAATGCTGTTTTCCCGGGGATCGCAGTGGTGAGTAACCATGCATCATCAGGAGTACG
GATAAAATGCTTGATGGTCGGAAGAGGCATAAATTCCGTCAGCCAGTTTAGTCTGACCATCTCATCTGTA
ACATCATTGGCAACGCTACCTTTGCCATGTTTCAGAAACAACTCTGGCGCATCGGGCTTCCCATACAATC
GATAGATTGTCGCACCTGATTGCCCGACATTATCGCGAGCCCATTTATACCCATATAAATCAGCATCCAT
GTTGGAATTTAATCGCGGCCTAGAGCAAGACGTTTCCCGTTGAATATGGCTCATAACACCCCTTGTATTA
CTGTTTATGTAAGCAGACAGTTTTATTGTTCATGACCAAAATCCCTTAACGTGAGTTTTCGTTCCACTGA
GCGTCAGACCCCGTAGAAAAGATCAAAGGATCTTCTTGAGATCCTTTTTTTCTGCGCGTAATCTGCTGCT
TGCAAACAAAAAAACCACCGCTACCAGCGGTGGTTTGTTTGCCGGATCAAGAGCTACCAACTCTTTTTCC
GAAGGTAACTGGCTTCAGCAGAGCGCAGATACCAAATACTGTCCTTCTAGTGTAGCCGTAGTTAGGCCAC
CACTTCAAGAACTCTGTAGCACCGCCTACATACCTCGCTCTGCTAATCCTGTTACCAGTGGCTGCTGCCA
GTGGCGATAAGTCGTGTCTTACCGGGTTGGACTCAAGACGATAGTTACCGGATAAGGCGCAGCGGTCGGG
CTGAACGGGGGGTTCGTGCACACAGCCCAGCTTGGAGCGAACGACCTACACCGAACTGAGATACCTACAG
CGTGAGCTATGAGAAAGCGCCACGCTTCCCGAAGGGAGAAAGGCGGACAGGTATCCGGTAAGCGGCAGGG
TCGGAACAGGAGAGCGCACGAGGGAGCTTCCAGGGGGAAACGCCTGGTATCTTTATAGTCCTGTCGGGTT
TCGCCACCTCTGACTTGAGCGTCGATTTTTGTGATGCTCGTCAGGGGGGCGGAGCCTATGGAAAAACGCC
AGCAACGCGGCCTTTTTACGGTTCCTGGCCTTTTGCTGGCCTTTTGCTCACATGTTCTTTCCTGCGTTAT
CCCCTGATTCTGTGGATAACCGTATTACCGCCTTTGAGTGAGCTGATACCGCTCGCCGCAGCCGAACGAC
CGAGCGCAGCGAGTCAGTGAGCGAGGAAGCGGAAGAGCGCCTGATGCGGTATTTTCTCCTTACGCATCTG
TGCGGTATTTCACACCGCATATATGGTGCACTCTCAGTACAATCTGCTCTGATGCCGCATAGTTAAGCCA
GTATACACTCCGCTATCGCTACGTGACTGGGTCATGGCTGCGCCCCGACACCCGCCAACACCCGCTGACG
CGCCCTGACGGGCTTGTCTGCTCCCGGCATCCGCTTACAGACAAGCTGTGACCGTCTCCGGGAGCTGCAT
GTGTCAGAGGTTTTCACCGTCATCACCGAAACGCGCGAGGCAGCTGCGGTAAAGCTCATCAGCGTGGTCG
TGAAGCGATTCACAGATGTCTGCCTGTTCATCCGCGTCCAGCTCGTTGAGTTTCTCCAGAAGCGTTAATG
TCTGGCTTCTGATAAAGCGGGCCATGTTAAGGGCGGTTTTTTCCTGTTTGGTCACTGATGCCTCCGTGTA
AGGGGGATTTCTGTTCATGGGGGTAATGATACCGATGAAACGAGAGAGGATGCTCACGATACGGGTTACT
GATGATGAACATGCCCGGTTACTGGAACGTTGTGAGGGTAAACAACTGGCGGTATGGATGCGGCGGGACC
AGAGAAAAATCACTCAGGGTCAATGCCAGCGCTTCGTTAATACAGATGTAGGTGTTCCACAGGGTAGCCA
GCAGCATCCTGCGATGCAGATCCGGAACATAATGGTGCAGGGCGCTGACTTCCGCGTTTCCAGACTTTAC
GAAACACGGAAACCGAAGACCATTCATGTTGTTGCTCAGGTCGCAGACGTTTTGCAGCAGCAGTCGCTTC
ACGTTCGCTCGCGTATCGGTGATTCATTCTGCTAACCAGTAAGGCAACCCCGCCAGCCTAGCCGGGTCCT
CAACGACAGGAGCACGATCATGCGCACCCGTGGGGCCGCCATGCCGGCGATAATGGCCTGCTTCTCGCCG
AAACGTTTGGTGGCGGGACCAGTGACGAAGGCTTGAGCGAGGGCGTGCAAGATTCCGAATACCGCAAGCG
ACAGGCCGATCATCGTCGCGCTCCAGCGAAAGCGGTCCTCGCCGAAAATGACCCAGAGCGCTGCCGGCAC
CTGTCCTACGAGTTGCATGATAAAGAAGACAGTCATAAGTGCGGCGACGATAGTCATGCCCCGCGCCCAC
CGGAAGGAGCTGACTGGGTTGAAGGCTCTCAAGGGCATCGGTCGAGATCCCGGTGCCTAATGAGTGAGCT
AACTTACATTAATTGCGTTGCGCTCACTGCCCGCTTTCCAGTCGGGAAACCTGTCGTGCCAGCTGCATTA
ATGAATCGGCCAACGCGCGGGGAGAGGCGGTTTGCGTATTGGGCGCCAGGGTGGTTTTTCTTTTCACCAG
TGAGACGGGCAACAGCTGATTGCCCTTCACCGCCTGGCCCTGAGAGAGTTGCAGCAAGCGGTCCACGCTG
GTTTGCCCCAGCAGGCGAAAATCCTGTTTGATGGTGGTTAACGGCGGGATATAACATGAGCTGTCTTCGG
TATCGTCGTATCCCACTACCGAGATATCCGCACCAACGCGCAGCCCGGACTCGGTAATGGCGCGCATTGC
GCCCAGCGCCATCTGATCGTTGGCAACCAGCATCGCAGTGGGAACGATGCCCTCATTCAGCATTTGCATG
GTTTGTTGAAAACCGGACATGGCACTCCAGTCGCCTTCCCGTTCCGCTATCGGCTGAATTTGATTGCGAG
TGAGATATTTATGCCAGCCAGCCAGACGCAGACGCGCCGAGACAGAACTTAATGGGCCCGCTAACAGCGC
GATTTGCTGGTGACCCAATGCGACCAGATGCTCCACGCCCAGTCGCGTACCGTCTTCATGGGAGAAAATA
ATACTGTTGATGGGTGTCTGGTCAGAGACATCAAGAAATAACGCCGGAACATTAGTGCAGGCAGCTTCCA
CAGCAATGGCATCCTGGTCATCCAGCGGATAGTTAATGATCAGCCCACTGACGCGTTGCGCGAGAAGATT
GTGCACCGCCGCTTTACAGGCTTCGACGCCGCTTCGTTCTACCATCGACACCACCACGCTGGCACCCAGT
TGATCGGCGCGAGATTTAATCGCCGCGACAATTTGCGACGGCGCGTGCAGGGCCAGACTGGAGGTGGCAA
CGCCAATCAGCAACGACTGTTTGCCCGCCAGTTGTTGTGCCACGCGGTTGGGAATGTAATTCAGCTCCGC
CATCGCCGCTTCCACTTTTTCCCGCGTTTTCGCAGAAACGTGGCTGGCCTGGTTCACCACGCGGGAAACG
GTCTGATAAGAGACACCGGCATACTCTGCGACATCGTATAACGTTACTGGTTTCACATTCACCACCCTGA
ATTGACTCTCTTCCGGGCGCTATCATGCCATACCGCGAAAGGTTTTGCGCCATTCGATGGTGTCCGGGAT
CTCGACGCTCTCCCTTATGCGACTCCTGCATTAGGAAGCAGCCCAGTAGTAGGTTGAGGCCGTTGAGCAC
CGCCGCCGCAAGGAATGGTGCATGCAAGGAGATGGCGCCCAACAGTCCCCCGGCCACGGGGCCTGCCACC
ATACCCACGCCGAAACAAGCGCTCATGAGCCCGAAGTGGCGAGCCCGATCTTCCCCATCGGTGATGTCGG
CGATATAGGCGCCAGCAACCGCACCTGTGGCGCCGGTGATGCCGGCCACGATGCGTCCGGCGTAGAGGAT
CGAGATCTCGATCCCGCGAAATTAATACGACTCACTATAGGGGAATTGTGAGCGGATAACAATTCCCCTC
TAGAAATAATTTTGTTTAACTTTAAGAAGGAGATATACCATGGCACATCACCATCACCATCACATGTCCC
CTATACTAGGTTATTGGAAAATTAAGGGCCTTGTGCAACCCACTCGACTTCTTTTGGAATATCTTGAAGA
AAAATATGAAGAGCATTTGTATGAGCGCGATGAAGGTGATAAATGGCGAAACAAAAAGTTTGAATTGGGT
TTGGAGTTTCCCAATCTTCCTTATTATATTGATGGTGATGTTAAATTAACACAGTCTATGGCCATCATAC
GTTATATAGCTGACAAGCACAACATGTTGGGTGGTTGTCCAAAAGAGCGTGCAGAGATTTCAATGCTTGA
AGGAGCGGTTTTGGATATTAGATACGGTGTTTCGAGAATTGCATATAGTAAAGACTTTGAAACTCTCAAA
GTTGATTTTCTTAGCAAGCTACCTGAAATGCTGAAAATGTTCGAAGATCGTTTATGTCATAAAACATATT
TAAATGGTGATCATGTAACCCATCCTGACTTCATGTTGTATGACGCTCTTGATGTTGTTTTATACATGGA
CCCAATGTGCCTGGATGCGTTCCCAAAATTAGTTTGTTTTAAAAAACGTATTGAAGCTATCCCACAAATT
GATAAGTACTTGAAATCCAGCAAGTATATAGCATGGCCTTTGCAGGGCTGGCAAGCCACGTTTGGTGGTG
GCGACCATCCTCCAAAATCGGATCTGAGCAGCGGTCTGGAAGTTCTGTTTCAGGGCCCGATGGCGGCGGA
GGAACCTCAGCAGCAGAAGCAGGAGCCGCTGGGCAGCGACTCCGAAGGTGTTAACTGTCTGGCCTATGAT
GAAGCCATCATGGCTCAGCAGGACCGAATTCAGCAAGAGATTGCTGTGCAGAACCCTCTGGTGTCAGAGC
GGCTGGAGCTCTCGGTCCTATACAAGGAGTATGCTGAAGATGACAACATCTATCAACAGAAGATCAAGGA
CCTCCACAAAAAGTACTCGTACATCCGCAAGACCAGGCCTGACGGCAACTGTTTCTATCGGGCTTTCGGA
TTCTCCCACTTGGAGGCACTGCTGGATGACAGCAAGGAGTTGCAGCGGTTCAAGGCTGTGTCTGCCAAGA
GCAAGGAAGACCTGGTGTCCCAGGGCTTCACTGAATTCACAATTGAGGATTTCCACAACACGTTCATGGA
CCTGATTGAGCAGGTGGAGAAGCAGACCTCTGTCGCCGACCTGCTGGCCTCCTTCAATGACCAGAGCACC
TCCGACTACCTTGTGGTCTACCTGCGGCTGCTCACCTCGGGCTACCTGCAGCGCGAGAGCAAGTTCTTCG
AGCACTTCATCGAGGGTGGACGGACTGTCAAGGAGTTCTGCCAGCAGGAGGTGGAGCCCATGTGCAAGGA
GAGCGACCACATCCACATCATTGCGCTGGCCCAGGCCCTCAGCGTGTCCATCCAGGTGGAGTACATGGAC
CGCGGCGAGGGCGGCACCACCAATCCGCACATCTTCCCTGAGGGCTCCGAGCCCAAGGTCTACCTTCTCT
ACCGGCCTGGACACTACGATATCCTCTACAAATAAAGCTTTCTAGACCATTTAAACACCACCACCACCAC
CACTGAGATCCGGCTGCTAACAAAGCCCGAAAGGAAGCTGAGTTGGCTGCTGCCACCGCTGAGCAATAAC
TAGCATAACCCCTTGGGGCCTCTAAACGGGTCTTGAGGGGTTTTTTGCTGAAAGGAGGAACTATATCCGG
AT
Features (pLannotate 1.2.2; 21 found; start..end, strand, type, name):
     12..467     +  rep_origin     f1 ori (sequence partly withheld): f1 bacteriophage origin of replication; arrow indicates direction of (+) strand synthesis
    494..551     +  promoter       AmpR promoter (fragment): bla
    560..1375    -  CDS            KanR: aminoglycoside phosphotransferase; aph(3')-Ia; confers resistance to kanamycin in bacteria or G418 (Geneticin®) in eukaryotes
   1497..2085    +  rep_origin     ori: high-copy-number ColE1/pMB1/pBR322/pUC origin of replication
   2271..2413    -  misc_feature   bom: basis of mobility region from pBR322
   2515..2706    -  CDS            rop: Rop protein, which maintains plasmids at low copy number; rop
   2723..3103    +  CDS            YPB1_ECOLX: Protein predicted: Swiss-Prot protein existence level 4. From Escherichia coli.
   3175..3466    -  CDS            TcR (fragment): tetracycline efflux protein; tet; confers resistance to tetracycline
   3481..3502    -  protein_bind   CAP binding site: CAP binding activates transcription in the presence of cAMP. E. coli catabolite activator protein
   3515..4597    -  CDS            lacI: lac repressor; lacI; The lac repressor binds to the lac operator to inhibit transcription in E. coli. This inhibition can be relieved by adding lactose or isopropyl-β-D-thiogalactopyranoside (IPTG).
   4598..4675    -  promoter       lacI promoter: lacI
   4683..4962    -  CDS            TcR (fragment): tetracycline efflux protein; tet; confers resistance to tetracycline
   4984..5002    +  promoter       T7 promoter: promoter for bacteriophage T7 RNA polymerase
   5003..5027    +  protein_bind   lac operator: The lac repressor binds to the lac operator to inhibit transcription in E. coli. This inhibition can be relieved by adding lactose or isopropyl-β-D-thiogalactopyranoside (IPTG). lac repressor encoded by lacI
   5042..5064    +  RBS            RBS: efficient ribosome binding site from bacteriophage T7 gene 10 (Olins and Rangwala, 1989)
   5077..5094    +  CDS            7xHis (fragment): 6xHis affinity tag
   5095..5748    +  CDS            GST26_SCHJA: Experimental evidence at protein level: Swiss-Prot protein existence level 1. GST isoenzymes appear to play a central role in the parasite detoxification system. Other functions are also suspected including a role in increasing the solubility of haematin in the parasite gut. From Schistosoma japonicum (Blood fluke).
   5791..6603    +  CDS            OTUB1: OTUB1_HUMAN - Also known as OTB1, OTU1. Experimental evidence at protein level: Swiss-Prot protein existence level 1. Plays a key non-catalytic role in DNA repair regulation by inhibiting activity of RNF168, an E3 ubiquitin-protein ligase that promotes accumulation of 'Lys-63'-linked histone H2A and H2AX at DNA damage sites. Inhibits RNF168 independently of ubiquitin thioesterase activity by binding and inhibiting UBE2N/UBC13, the E2 partner of RNF168, thereby limiting spreading of 'Lys-63'-linked histone H2A and H2AX marks. Inhibition occurs by binding to free ubiquitin: free ubiquitin acts a
   6627..6644    +  CDS            9xHis (fragment): 9xHis affinity tag
   6654..6703    +  CDS            SET1 (fragment): solubility-enhancement tag derived from T7 phage gene 10B
   6711..6758    +  terminator     T7 terminator: transcription terminator for bacteriophage T7 RNA polymerase
