[The description below was written by a language model from this plasmid's Addgene catalogue record and pLannotate feature annotations shown in this document.]
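Description:
pOPINK-OTUB1 (full-length, aa 1-271) is a bacterial expression plasmid of about 6.8 kb, built on the pOPINK backbone, for producing human OTUB1 (otubain-1, a ubiquitin thioesterase of the OTU deubiquitinase family) in E. coli. It is selected with kanamycin through an aminoglycoside phosphotransferase (KanR) gene. It replicates from a ColE1/pMB1-type origin that is accompanied by the bom region and the rop gene. Rop normally lowers plasmid copy number, although the record lists copy number as unknown. An f1 phage origin is also present, along with remnants of a tetracycline resistance gene carried over from the vector's ancestry.

The expression cassette follows the pET-style layout. A T7 promoter is followed directly by a lac operator and a T7 gene 10 ribosome binding site, and a plasmid-borne lacI gene supplies the repressor. Transcription therefore depends on T7 RNA polymerase from the host and is induced with IPTG or lactose. The 813 bp OTUB1 coding sequence sits downstream of a backbone-encoded N-terminal His6 tag and Schistosoma japonicum GST. According to the catalogue entry, these tags are followed by a 3C protease site, so they can be removed after affinity purification; the 3C site itself is not annotated in the feature table.

Short His-tag and solubility-tag fragments are annotated between the insert and the T7 terminator. The record lists only the N-terminal tag, so these are probably untranslated vector sequence, though the record does not confirm this. The associated publications point to use of the purified enzyme in studying OTU linkage specificity and in ubiquitin chain restriction analysis.
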