Addgene plasmid #61420: pOPINK-OTUB1 (full-length, aa 1-271)
Purpose: Expresses human OTUB1 (full-length) in E. coli.
Depositing lab: David Komander. Depositing organization: MRC Laboratory of Molecular Biology. Publication: OTU Deubiquitinases Reveal Mechanisms of Linkage Specificity and Enable Ubiquitin Chain Restriction Analysis. Mevissen TE, Hospenthal MK, Geurink PP, Elliott PR, Akutsu M, Arnaudo N, Ekkebus R, Kulathu Y, Wauer T, El Oualid F, Freund SM, Ovaa H, Komander D. Cell. 2013 Jul 3;154(1):169-84. doi: 10.1016/j.cell.2013.05.046. PubMed 23827681.
Backbone
  Vector backbone: pOPINK
  Backbone manufacturer: OPPF-UK
  Backbone size w/o insert (bp): 6299
  Total vector size (bp): 6783
  Vector type: Bacterial Expression
Growth in bacteria
  Bacterial resistance: Kanamycin, 50 μg/mL
  Growth temperature: 37°C
  Growth strain: DH5alpha
  Copy number: Unknown
Gene/Insert
  Gene/Insert name: OTUB1 (Ubiquitin thioesterase OTUB1) (alt name: Otubain-1)
  Species: H. sapiens (human)
  Insert size (bp): 813
  GenBank ID: NM_017670.2
  Entrez Gene: OTUB1 (a.k.a. HSPC263, OTB1, OTU1)
  Promoter: T7
  Tag / fusion protein: His6-GST-3C (N terminal on backbone)
  Cloning method: Restriction Enzyme; 5′ cloning site KpnI (destroyed during cloning); 3′ cloning site HindIII (not destroyed)
  Sequencing primers: 5′ pGEX 5’; 3′ T7 Terminal
Terms and licenses: Academic/Nonprofit Terms; Industry Terms: Not Available to Industry
Depositor comments: Hospenthal MK, Mevissen TET, Komander D. Nature Protoc. 2015 Jan 29;10:349-361. doi:10.1038/nprot.2015.018
How to cite: pOPINK-OTUB1 (full-length, aa 1-271) was a gift from David Komander (Addgene plasmid # 61420 ; http://n2t.net/addgene:61420 ; RRID:Addgene_61420)
