>Addgene plasmid #61420 | pOPINK-OTUB1 (full-length, aa 1-271) | addgene partial sequence | sequence record 101861 | T7 5'-TAATACGACTCACTATAGGG-3'
AAGGAGATATACCATGGCACATCACCATCACCATCACATGTCCCCTATACTAGGTTATTGGAAAATTAAG
GGCCTTGTGCAACCCACTCGACTTCTTTTGGAATATCTTGAAGAAAAATATGAAGAGCATTTGTATGAGC
GCGATGAAGGTGATAAATGGCGAAACAAAAAGTTTGAATTGGGTTTGGAGTTTCCCAATCTTCCTTATTA
TATTGATGGTGATGTTAAATTAACACAGTCTATGGCCATCATACGTTATATAGCTGACAAGCACAACATG
TTGGGTGGTTGTCCAAAAGAGCGTGCAGAGATTTCAATGCTTGAAGGAGCGGTTTTGGATATTAGATACG
GTGTTTCGAGAATTGCATATAGTAAAGACTTTGAAACTCTCAAAGTTGATTTTCTTAGCAAGCTACCTGA
AATGCTGAAAATGTTCGAAGATCGTTTATGTCATAAAACATATTTAAATGGTGATCATGTAACCCATCCT
GACTTCATGTTGTATGACGCTCTTGATGTTGTTTTATACATGGACCCAATGTGCCTGGATGCGTTCCCAA
AATTAGTTTGTTTTAAAAAACGTATTGAAGCTATCCCACAAATTGATAAGTACTTGAAATCCAGCAAGTA
TATAGCATGGCCTTTGCAGGGCTGGCAAGCCACGTTTGGTGGTGGCGACCATCCTCCAAAATCGGATCTG
AGCAGCGGTCTGGAAGTTCTG
