>Addgene plasmid #61420 | pOPINK-OTUB1 (full-length, aa 1-271) | addgene partial sequence | sequence record 101862 | T7term 5'-GCTAGTTATTGCTCAGCGG-3'
CCATCATGGCTCAGCAGGACCGAATTCAGCAAGAGATTGCTGTGCAGAACCCTCTGGTGTCAGAGCGGCT
GGAGCTCTCGGTCCTATACAAGGAGTATGCTGAAGATGACAACATCTATCAACAGAAGATCAAGGACCTC
CACAAAAAGTACTCGTACATCCGCAAGACCAGGCCTGACGGCAACTGTTTCTATCGGGCTTTCGGATTCT
CCCACTTGGAGGCACTGCTGGATGACAGCAAGGAGTTGCAGCGGTTCAAGGCTGTGTCTGCCAAGAGCAA
GGAAGACCTGGTGTCCCAGGGCTTCACTGAATTCACAATTGAGGATTTCCACAACACGTTCATGGACCTG
ATTGAGCAGGTGGAGAAGCAGACCTCTGTCGCCGACCTGCTGGCCTCCTTCAATGACCAGAGCACCTCCG
ACTACCTTGTGGTCTACCTGCGGCTGCTCACCTCGGGCTACCTGCAGCGCGAGAGCAAGTTCTTCGAGCA
CTTCATCGAGGGTGGACGGACTGTCAAGGAGTTCTGCCAGCAGGAGGTGGAGCCCATGTGCAAGGAGAGC
GACCACATCCACATCATTGCGCTGGCCCAGGCCCTCAGCGTGTCCATCCAGGTGGAGTACATGGACCGCG
GCGAGGGCGGCACCACCAATCCGCACATCTTCCCTGAGGGCTCCGAGCCCAAGGTCTACCTTCTCTACCG
GCCTGGACACTACGATATCCTCTACAAATAAAGCTTTCTAGACCATTTAAACACCACCACCACCACCACT
GAGATCCGGCTGCTAAC
